Addgene plasmid #218222: pK4-K5
Purpose: Fuses Guides 3+4 to guides 6+6 in an of AtU6-promter driven sgRNAs
Depositing lab: Daniel Voytas. Depositing organization: University of Minnesota.
Backbone
  Vector backbone: pICH41308
  Backbone manufacturer: Addgene #47998
  Vector type: CRISPR
Growth in bacteria
  Bacterial resistance: Spectinomycin, 50 μg/mL
  Growth temperature: 37°C
  Growth strain: DH5alpha
  Copy number: High Copy
Gene/Insert
  Gene/Insert name: linker sequence
  Species: Synthetic
  Cloning method: Golden Gate
Terms and licenses: Academic/Nonprofit Terms; Industry Terms: Not Available to Industry
How to cite: pK4-K5 was a gift from Daniel Voytas (Addgene plasmid # 218222 ; http://n2t.net/addgene:218222 ; RRID:Addgene_218222)
