[The description below was written by a language model from this plasmid's Addgene catalogue record and pLannotate feature annotations shown in this document.]
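Description:
pK4-K5 is a small (about 2.2 kb) Golden Gate cloning module built in the pICH41308 backbone, a MoClo-style level 0 acceptor vector, and catalogued as a CRISPR vector. It is maintained in E. coli as a high-copy plasmid through a ColE1/pUC-type origin of replication and is selected with spectinomycin. Resistance comes from a complete aadA coding sequence (streptomycin/spectinomycin adenylyltransferase), which lies downstream of an annotated bla (AmpR) promoter. The short integrase and gentamicin acetyltransferase fragments detected just upstream of aadA are non-functional remnants, probably carried over from the integron-type cassette that supplied the resistance gene, and should not be read as additional markers.

The payload is described only as a synthetic linker sequence inserted by Golden Gate cloning. The automated annotation found no feature in the region outside the marker and origin, so the exact position and composition of the linker are not documented in the feature table. According to the stated purpose, the linker acts as a connector part in the assembly of multiplexed arrays of sgRNA expression units driven by the Arabidopsis U6 (AtU6) promoter, joining one block of guides to the next. The record's wording of which guide positions are bridged (guides 3+4 to "6+6") appears garbled, so the precise positions are uncertain. The plasmid itself carries no annotated promoter, sgRNA scaffold or Cas nuclease, and no plant expression or selection elements. It is best understood as a bacterial donor of a junction fragment for building multi-guide constructs, presumably for plant genome editing given the AtU6 promoter, rather than as a functional editing vector in its own right.
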