Features (pLannotate 1.2.2; 5 found; start..end, strand, type, name):
    161..265     +  promoter       AmpR promoter: bla
    256..336     -  CDS            int (fragment): INT2_ECOLX - Protein inferred from homology: Swiss-Prot protein existence level 3. Putative integrase believed to be involved in the insertion of antibiotic resistance genes into plasmids and transposons. From Escherichia coli.
    424..480     +  CDS            GmR (fragment): gentamycin acetyltransferase; aacC1; confers resistance to gentamycin
    487..1275    +  CDS            aadA: S3AD_ECOLX - Experimental evidence at protein level: Swiss-Prot protein existence level 1. Mediates bacterial resistance to the antibiotics streptomycin and spectinomycin. From Escherichia coli.
   1449..2037    +  rep_origin     ori: high-copy-number ColE1/pMB1/pBR322/pUC origin of replication
>Addgene plasmid #218222 | pK4-K5 | addgene full sequence | sequence record 431983 | Addgene NGS Result
AGTGAGCGAGGAAGCGGTCTCGCCACCAATTTACATCTTTATTTATTAACGTTCGAGAGACCGTGGACGA
AAGGGCCTCGTGATACGCCTATTTTTATAGGTTAATGTCATGATAATAATGGTTTCTTAGACGTCAGGTG
GCACTTTTCGGGGAAATGTGCGCGGAACCCCTATTTGTTTATTTTTCTAAATACATTCAAATATGTATCC
GCTCATGAGACAATAACCCTGATAAATGCTTCAATAATATTGAAAAAGGAAGAGTATGCGCTCACGCAAC
TGGTCCAGAACCTTGACCGAACGCAGCGGTGGTAACGGCGCAGTGGCGGTTTTCATGGCTTGTTATGACT
GTTTTTTTTTGGGGTACAGTCTATGCCTCGGGCATCCAAGCAGCAAGCGCGTTACGCCGTGGGTCGATGT
TTGATGTTATGGAGCAGCAACGATGTTACGCAGCAGGGCAGTCGCCCTAAAACAAAGTTAAACATCATGA
GGGAAGCGGTGATCGCCGAAGTATCGACTCAACTATCAGAGGTAGTTGGCGTCATCGAGCGCCATCTCGA
ACCGACGTTGCTGGCCGTACATTTGTACGGCTCCGCAGTGGATGGCGGCCTGAAGCCACACAGCGATATT
GATTTGCTGGTTACGGTGACCGTAAGGCTTGATGAAACAACGCGGCGAGCTTTGATCAACGACCTTTTGG
AAACTTCGGCTTCCCCTGGAGAGAGCGAGATTCTCCGCGCTGTAGAAGTCACCATTGTTGTGCACGACGA
CATCATTCCGTGGCGTTATCCAGCTAAGCGCGAACTGCAATTTGGAGAATGGCAGCGCAATGACATTCTT
GCAGGTATCTTCGAGCCAGCCACGATCGACATTGATCTGGCTATCTTGCTGACAAAAGCAAGAGAACATA
GCGTTGCCTTGGTAGGTCCAGCGGCGGAGGAACTCTTTGATCCGGTTCCTGAACAGGATCTATTTGAGGC
GCTAAATGAAACCTTAACGCTATGGAACTCGCCGCCCGACTGGGCTGGCGATGAGCGAAATGTAGTGCTT
ACGTTGTCCCGCATTTGGTACAGCGCAGTAACCGGCAAAATCGCGCCGAAGGATGTCGCTGCCGACTGGG
CAATGGAGCGCCTGCCGGCCCAGTATCAGCCCGTCATACTTGAAGCTAGACAGGCTTATCTTGGACAAGA
AGAAGATCGCTTGGCCTCGCGCGCAGATCAGTTGGAAGAATTTGTCCATTACGTAAAAGGCGAGATCACC
AAGGTAGTCGGCAAATAACTGTCAGACCAAGTTTACTCATATATACTTTAGATTGATTTAAAACTTCATT
TTTAATTTAAAAGGATCTAGGTGAAGATCCTTTTTGATAATCTCATGACCAAAATCCCTTAACGTGAGTT
TTCGTTCCACTGAGCGTCAGACCCCGTAGAAAAGATCAAAGGATCTTCTTGAGATCCTTTTTTTCTGCGC
GTAATCTGCTGCTTGCAAACAAAAAAACCACCGCTACCAGCGGTGGTTTGTTTGCCGGATCAAGAGCTAC
CAACTCTTTTTCCGAAGGTAACTGGCTTCAGCAGAGCGCAGATACCAAATACTGTTCTTCTAGTGTAGCC
GTAGTTAGGCCACCACTTCAAGAACTCTGTAGCACCGCCTACATACCTCGCTCTGCTAATCCTGTTACCA
GTGGCTGCTGCCAGTGGCGATAAGTCGTGTCTTACCGGGTTGGACTCAAGACGATAGTTACCGGATAAGG
CGCAGCGGTCGGGCTGAACGGGGGGTTCGTGCACACAGCCCAGCTTGGAGCGAACGACCTACACCGAACT
GAGATACCTACAGCGTGAGCTATGAGAAAGCGCCACGCTTCCCGAAGGGAGAAAGGCGGACAGGTATCCG
GTAAGCGGCAGGGTCGGAACAGGAGAGCGCACGAGGGAGCTTCCAGGGGGAAACGCCTGGTATCTTTATA
GTCCTGTCGGGTTTCGCCACCTCTGACTTGAGCGTCGATTTTTGTGATGCTCGTCAGGGGGGCGGAGCCT
ATGGAAAAACGCCAGCAACGCGGCCTTTTTACGGTTCCTGGCCTTTTGCTGGCCTTTTGCTCACATGTTC
TTTCCTGCGTTATCCCCTGATTCTGTGGATAACCGTATTACCGCCTTTGAGTGAGCTGATACCGCTCGCC
GCAGCCGAACGACCGAGCGCAGCGAGTC
